Addgene plasmid #89617: pET21a - EtfB
Purpose: Expresses recombinant 6HIS tagged T. cruzi electron transfer flavoprotein B in E. coli upon IPTG induction
Depositing lab: Judy Lieberman. Depositing organization: Boston Children's Hospital. Publication: Killer lymphocytes use granulysin, perforin and granzymes to kill intracellular parasites. Dotiwala F, Mulik S, Polidoro RB, Ansara JA, Burleigh BA, Walch M, Gazzinelli RT, Lieberman J. Nat Med. 2016 Feb;22(2):210-6. doi: 10.1038/nm.4023. Epub 2016 Jan 11. PubMed 26752517.
Backbone
  Vector backbone: pET21a
  Backbone size w/o insert (bp): 5500
  Vector type: Bacterial Expression
Growth in bacteria
  Bacterial resistance: Ampicillin, 100 μg/mL
  Growth temperature: 37°C
  Growth strain: DH5alpha
  Copy number: High Copy
Gene/Insert
  Gene/Insert name: electron-transfer-flavoprotein, alpha polypeptide (alt name: EtfB)
  Species: T. cruzi
  Insert size (bp): 1692
  GenBank ID: Tc00.1047053503559.109
  Tag / fusion protein: 6HIS (C terminal on insert); T7 tag (gene 10 leader) (N terminal on backbone)
Terms and licenses: Academic/Nonprofit Terms; Industry Terms: Not Available to Industry
How to cite: pET21a - EtfB was a gift from Judy Lieberman (Addgene plasmid # 89617 ; http://n2t.net/addgene:89617 ; RRID:Addgene_89617)
