[The description below was written by a language model from this plasmid's Addgene catalogue record and pLannotate feature annotations shown in this document.]
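Description:
pET21a - EtfB is a bacterial expression plasmid built on the pET21a backbone for IPTG-inducible production of a Trypanosoma cruzi electron transfer flavoprotein subunit in E. coli. It carries a ColE1/pBR322-type origin together with the bom site and rop gene, an f1 phage origin, and the bla gene with its own promoter for ampicillin selection. The catalogue lists it as high copy, although rop normally moderates copy number. Short tetracycline-resistance fragments and a predicted E. coli ORF in the annotation are non-functional remnants of the pBR322 ancestry.

The expression cassette follows the standard pET layout: a T7 promoter immediately followed by a lac operator, the strong T7 gene 10 ribosome binding site, the T7 tag leader at the N terminus, the insert, a C-terminal histidine tag and the T7 terminator. The histidine tag is recorded as 6xHis and was detected as a fragment of a longer His tag. A plasmid-borne lacI gene supplies repressor to keep the promoter silent until IPTG is added, so expression requires a host that provides T7 RNA polymerase. The His tag allows purification by metal-affinity chromatography.

The record is not fully consistent about the insert. The plasmid name and purpose call it EtfB, while the gene field names the alpha polypeptide, and the annotated open reading frame is matched by homology to mouse ETF alpha. That frame spans roughly 1 kb, and the sequenced plasmid totals 6,377 nt, both smaller than the stated 1,692 bp insert on a 5,500 bp backbone would imply. The associated work concerns killing of intracellular parasites by killer lymphocytes, but the record does not state how the recombinant protein was used in it.
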