Features (pLannotate 1.2.2; 20 found; start..end, strand, type, name):
      1..33      +  CDS            T7 tag (gene 10 leader): leader peptide from bacteriophage T7 gene 10 promotes efficient translation in E. coli
     25..1005    +  CDS            Etfa: ETFA_MOUSE - Experimental evidence at protein level: Swiss-Prot protein existence level 1. Heterodimeric electron transfer flavoprotein that accepts electrons from several mitochondrial dehydrogenases, including acyl-CoA dehydrogenases, glutaryl-CoA and sarcosine dehydrogenase. It transfers the electrons to the main mitochondrial respiratory chain via ETF- ubiquinone oxidoreductase (ETF dehydrogenase). Required for normal mitochondrial fatty acid oxidation and normal amino acid metabolism. From Mus musculus (Mouse).
   1021..1038    +  CDS            9xHis (fragment): 9xHis affinity tag
   1048..1097    +  CDS            SET1 (fragment): solubility-enhancement tag derived from T7 phage gene 10B
   1105..1152    +  terminator     T7 terminator: transcription terminator for bacteriophage T7 RNA polymerase
   1189..1617    +  rep_origin     f1 ori (sequence partly withheld): f1 bacteriophage origin of replication; arrow indicates direction of (+) strand synthesis
   1670..1774    +  promoter       AmpR promoter: bla
   1775..2635    +  CDS            AmpR: β-lactamase; bla; confers resistance to ampicillin, carbenicillin, and related antibiotics
   2806..3394    +  rep_origin     ori: high-copy-number ColE1/pMB1/pBR322/pUC origin of replication
   3580..3719    -  misc_feature   bom: basis of mobility region from pBR322
   3821..4012    -  CDS            rop: Rop protein, which maintains plasmids at low copy number; rop
   4029..4409    +  CDS            YPB1_ECOLX: Protein predicted: Swiss-Prot protein existence level 4. From Escherichia coli.
   4481..4772    -  CDS            TcR (fragment): tetracycline efflux protein; tet; confers resistance to tetracycline
   4787..4808    -  protein_bind   CAP binding site: CAP binding activates transcription in the presence of cAMP. E. coli catabolite activator protein
   4821..5903    -  CDS            lacI: lac repressor; lacI; The lac repressor binds to the lac operator to inhibit transcription in E. coli. This inhibition can be relieved by adding lactose or isopropyl-β-D-thiogalactopyranoside (IPTG).
   5904..5981    -  promoter       lacI promoter: lacI
   5989..6268    -  CDS            TcR (fragment): tetracycline efflux protein; tet; confers resistance to tetracycline
   6290..6308    +  promoter       T7 promoter: promoter for bacteriophage T7 RNA polymerase
   6309..6333    +  protein_bind   lac operator: The lac repressor binds to the lac operator to inhibit transcription in E. coli. This inhibition can be relieved by adding lactose or isopropyl-β-D-thiogalactopyranoside (IPTG). lac repressor encoded by lacI
   6348..6370    +  RBS            RBS: efficient ribosome binding site from bacteriophage T7 gene 10 (Olins and Rangwala, 1989)
>Addgene plasmid #89617 | pET21a - EtfB | addgene full sequence | sequence record 176708 | Addgene NGS Result
ATGGCTAGCATGACTGGTGGACAGCAAATGGGTCGCGGATCCATGCTGCGCCGTACTCTCTCTGCCATGG
CCGGCAAGGTGCTCGTCGTTGCTGAGATGCACAATGGTAAGGTGTCTCCTGCCACACTCGCCGCCGTGAC
GGCGGGAATGAAGGTTGGCCCTGTCACCGCACTTGTCGCCGGAAAGGACGCCACGAAGACAGCGGCGGTT
GTCGCCAAAGTGAAGGGAGTTGAGAACGTGCTTGCCGCAAAGGGTGACCAATACGAGAAGGGTCTGCCCG
AGGAGTACGCCCCCCTCATTGCATCTGTGGTGAAGGATGGGTACACACATGTCTTTGCAGGCACATCCGC
GTTTGGAAAAAATGTGATCCCTCGTGCTGCAGCAAAAGCAGATGCGATGCCGATCTCAGACGTGACAGAA
GTGAAGGATGACTCCACTTTTGTTCGCCTCATGTATGCTGGCAACGTTGTCAGTACGGTACGGTCTTTGG
ACCCGGTGAAGTATGCCACCATCCGCGGCACCAGCTTCGAGCGCGCGCCGCTGGATGGCGGTAGTGCCCA
AACGAAGGAAGTGGAGGCCACGAAAGCGGAGGGAAAATCCAAGTGGATTGAAGACACCGTCGCCTCGAGT
GAAAAGCCAGACCTGCAAACGGCTGCCAATGTCGTTGTCGGTGGCCGCGGTCTGAAAAACGCCGAGAACT
TCAAAATTCTCAATGAACTCGCAGAGCCGTTGAAGGCGGCGGTGGGTGCGACTCGCGCCGTTGTAGATGC
CGGCTACTGTCCGAACGAGATGCAGATTGGCCAGACGGGCAAGACGGTGGCGCCGAACTTCTACCTTGGC
TGTGGCGTCTCCGGGGCGATTCAGCACGTGGCTGGGATGAAGGACGCGAAGGTGATTGCCGTCATCAACA
ATGATGCTGACGCGCCCTTTTTTCAGGTGGCAGACTACGGTCTTGTAGAGGACCTGTTCATTGCTGTGCC
GAAACTCACATCTCTGGTAAAGAAGGCGGCCGCACTCGAGCACCACCACCACCACCACTGAGATCCGGCT
GCTAACAAAGCCCGAAAGGAAGCTGAGTTGGCTGCTGCCACCGCTGAGCAATAACTAGCATAACCCCTTG
GGGCCTCTAAACGGGTCTTGAGGGGTTTTTTGCTGAAAGGAGGAACTATATCCGGATTGGCGAATGGG
[124 nt withheld, positions 1189-1312]
C
[91 nt withheld, positions 1314-1404]
A
[49 nt withheld, positions 1406-1454]
CCTTTGACGTTGGAGTCCACGTTCTTT
[37 nt withheld, positions 1482-1518]
ACCCTATCTCGGTCTATTCTTTTGATTTATAAGGGATTTTGCCGATTTCGGCCTATTGGTTAAAAAATGA
GCTGATTTAACAAAAATTTAACGCGAATTTTAACAAAATATTAACGCTTACAATTTAGGTGGCACTTTTC
GGGGAAATGTGCGCGGAACCCCTATTTGTTTATTTTTCTAAATACATTCAAATATGTATCCGCTCATGAG
ACAATAACCCTGATAAATGCTTCAATAATATTGAAAAAGGAAGAGTATGAGTATTCAACATTTCCGTGTC
GCCCTTATTCCCTTTTTTGCGGCATTTTGCCTTCCTGTTTTTGCTCACCCAGAAACGCTGGTGAAAGTAA
AAGATGCTGAAGATCAGTTGGGTGCACGAGTGGGTTACATCGAACTGGATCTCAACAGCGGTAAGATCCT
TGAGAGTTTTCGCCCCGAAGAACGTTTTCCAATGATGAGCACTTTTAAAGTTCTGCTATGTGGCGCGGTA
TTATCCCGTATTGACGCCGGGCAAGAGCAACTCGGTCGCCGCATACACTATTCTCAGAATGACTTGGTTG
AGTACTCACCAGTCACAGAAAAGCATCTTACGGATGGCATGACAGTAAGAGAATTATGCAGTGCTGCCAT
AACCATGAGTGATAACACTGCGGCCAACTTACTTCTGACAACGATCGGAGGACCGAAGGAGCTAACCGCT
TTTTTGCACAACATGGGGGATCATGTAACTCGCCTTGATCGTTGGGAACCGGAGCTGAATGAAGCCATAC
CAAACGACGAGCGTGACACCACGATGCCTGCAGCAATGGCAACAACGTTGCGCAAACTATTAACTGGCGA
ACTACTTACTCTAGCTTCCCGGCAACAATTAATAGACTGGATGGAGGCGGATAAAGTTGCAGGACCACTT
CTGCGCTCGGCCCTTCCGGCTGGCTGGTTTATTGCTGATAAATCTGGAGCCGGTGAGCGTGGGTCTCGCG
GTATCATTGCAGCACTGGGGCCAGATGGTAAGCCCTCCCGTATCGTAGTTATCTACACGACGGGGAGTCA
GGCAACTATGGATGAACGAAATAGACAGATCGCTGAGATAGGTGCCTCACTGATTAAGCATTGGTAACTG
TCAGACCAAGTTTACTCATATATACTTTAGATTGATTTAAAACTTCATTTTTAATTTAAAAGGATCTAGG
TGAAGATCCTTTTTGATAATCTCATGACCAAAATCCCTTAACGTGAGTTTTCGTTCCACTGAGCGTCAGA
CCCCGTAGAAAAGATCAAAGGATCTTCTTGAGATCCTTTTTTTCTGCGCGTAATCTGCTGCTTGCAAACA
AAAAAACCACCGCTACCAGCGGTGGTTTGTTTGCCGGATCAAGAGCTACCAACTCTTTTTCCGAAGGTAA
CTGGCTTCAGCAGAGCGCAGATACCAAATACTGTCCTTCTAGTGTAGCCGTAGTTAGGCCACCACTTCAA
GAACTCTGTAGCACCGCCTACATACCTCGCTCTGCTAATCCTGTTACCAGTGGCTGCTGCCAGTGGCGAT
AAGTCGTGTCTTACCGGGTTGGACTCAAGACGATAGTTACCGGATAAGGCGCAGCGGTCGGGCTGAACGG
GGGGTTCGTGCACACAGCCCAGCTTGGAGCGAACGACCTACACCGAACTGAGATACCTACAGCGTGAGCT
ATGAGAAAGCGCCACGCTTCCCGAAGGGAGAAAGGCGGACAGGTATCCGGTAAGCGGCAGGGTCGGAACA
GGAGAGCGCACGAGGGAGCTTCCAGGGGGAAACGCCTGGTATCTTTATAGTCCTGTCGGGTTTCGCCACC
TCTGACTTGAGCGTCGATTTTTGTGATGCTCGTCAGGGGGGCGGAGCCTATGGAAAAACGCCAGCAACGC
GGCCTTTTTACGGTTCCTGGCCTTTTGCTGGCCTTTTGCTCACATGTTCTTTCCTGCGTTATCCCCTGAT
TCTGTGGATAACCGTATTACCGCCTTTGAGTGAGCTGATACCGCTCGCCGCAGCCGAACGACCGAGCGCA
GCGAGTCAGTGAGCGAGGAAGCGGAAGAGCGCCTGATGCGGTATTTTCTCCTTACGCATCTGTGCGGTAT
TTCACACCGCAATGGTGCACTCTCAGTACAATCTGCTCTGATGCCGCATAGTTAAGCCAGTATACACTCC
GCTATCGCTACGTGACTGGGTCATGGCTGCGCCCCGACACCCGCCAACACCCGCTGACGCGCCCTGACGG
GCTTGTCTGCTCCCGGCATCCGCTTACAGACAAGCTGTGACCGTCTCCGGGAGCTGCATGTGTCAGAGGT
TTTCACCGTCATCACCGAAACGCGCGAGGCAGCTGCGGTAAAGCTCATCAGCGTGGTCGTGAAGCGATTC
ACAGATGTCTGCCTGTTCATCCGCGTCCAGCTCGTTGAGTTTCTCCAGAAGCGTTAATGTCTGGCTTCTG
ATAAAGCGGGCCATGTTAAGGGCGGTTTTTTCCTGTTTGGTCACTGATGCCTCCGTGTAAGGGGGATTTC
TGTTCATGGGGGTAATGATACCGATGAAACGAGAGAGGATGCTCACGATACGGGTTACTGATGATGAACA
TGCCCGGTTACTGGAACGTTGTGAGGGTAAACAACTGGCGGTATGGATGCGGCGGGACCAGAGAAAAATC
ACTCAGGGTCAATGCCAGCGCTTCGTTAATACAGATGTAGGTGTTCCACAGGGTAGCCAGCAGCATCCTG
CGATGCAGATCCGGAACATAATGGTGCAGGGCGCTGACTTCCGCGTTTCCAGACTTTACGAAACACGGAA
ACCGAAGACCATTCATGTTGTTGCTCAGGTCGCAGACGTTTTGCAGCAGCAGTCGCTTCACGTTCGCTCG
CGTATCGGTGATTCATTCTGCTAACCAGTAAGGCAACCCCGCCAGCCTAGCCGGGTCCTCAACGACAGGA
GCACGATCATGCGCACCCGTGGGGCCGCCATGCCGGCGATAATGGCCTGCTTCTCGCCGAAACGTTTGGT
GGCGGGACCAGTGACGAAGGCTTGAGCGAGGGCGTGCAAGATTCCGAATACCGCAAGCGACAGGCCGATC
ATCGTCGCGCTCCAGCGAAAGCGGTCCTCGCCGAAAATGACCCAGAGCGCTGCCGGCACCTGTCCTACGA
GTTGCATGATAAAGAAGACAGTCATAAGTGCGGCGACGATAGTCATGCCCCGCGCCCACCGGAAGGAGCT
GACTGGGTTGAAGGCTCTCAAGGGCATCGGTCGAGATCCCGGTGCCTAATGAGTGAGCTAACTTACATTA
ATTGCGTTGCGCTCACTGCCCGCTTTCCAGTCGGGAAACCTGTCGTGCCAGCTGCATTAATGAATCGGCC
AACGCGCGGGGAGAGGCGGTTTGCGTATTGGGCGCCAGGGTGGTTTTTCTTTTCACCAGTGAGACGGGCA
ACAGCTGATTGCCCTTCACCGCCTGGCCCTGAGAGAGTTGCAGCAAGCGGTCCACGCTGGTTTGCCCCAG
CAGGCGAAAATCCTGTTTGATGGTGGTTAACGGCGGGATATAACATGAGCTGTCTTCGGTATCGTCGTAT
CCCACTACCGAGATATCCGCACCAACGCGCAGCCCGGACTCGGTAATGGCGCGCATTGCGCCCAGCGCCA
TCTGATCGTTGGCAACCAGCATCGCAGTGGGAACGATGCCCTCATTCAGCATTTGCATGGTTTGTTGAAA
ACCGGACATGGCACTCCAGTCGCCTTCCCGTTCCGCTATCGGCTGAATTTGATTGCGAGTGAGATATTTA
TGCCAGCCAGCCAGACGCAGACGCGCCGAGACAGAACTTAATGGGCCCGCTAACAGCGCGATTTGCTGGT
GACCCAATGCGACCAGATGCTCCACGCCCAGTCGCGTACCGTCTTCATGGGAGAAAATAATACTGTTGAT
GGGTGTCTGGTCAGAGACATCAAGAAATAACGCCGGAACATTAGTGCAGGCAGCTTCCACAGCAATGGCA
TCCTGGTCATCCAGCGGATAGTTAATGATCAGCCCACTGACGCGTTGCGCGAGAAGATTGTGCACCGCCG
CTTTACAGGCTTCGACGCCGCTTCGTTCTACCATCGACACCACCACGCTGGCACCCAGTTGATCGGCGCG
AGATTTAATCGCCGCGACAATTTGCGACGGCGCGTGCAGGGCCAGACTGGAGGTGGCAACGCCAATCAGC
AACGACTGTTTGCCCGCCAGTTGTTGTGCCACGCGGTTGGGAATGTAATTCAGCTCCGCCATCGCCGCTT
CCACTTTTTCCCGCGTTTTCGCAGAAACGTGGCTGGCCTGGTTCACCACGCGGGAAACGGTCTGATAAGA
GACACCGGCATACTCTGCGACATCGTATAACGTTACTGGTTTCACATTCACCACCCTGAATTGACTCTCT
TCCGGGCGCTATCATGCCATACCGCGAAAGGTTTTGCGCCATTCGATGGTGTCCGGGATCTCGACGCTCT
CCCTTATGCGACTCCTGCATTAGGAAGCAGCCCAGTAGTAGGTTGAGGCCGTTGAGCACCGCCGCCGCAA
GGAATGGTGCATGCAAGGAGATGGCGCCCAACAGTCCCCCGGCCACGGGGCCTGCCACCATACCCACGCC
GAAACAAGCGCTCATGAGCCCGAAGTGGCGAGCCCGATCTTCCCCATCGGTGATGTCGGCGATATAGGCG
CCAGCAACCGCACCTGTGGCGCCGGTGATGCCGGCCACGATGCGTCCGGCGTAGAGGATCGAGATCTCGA
TCCCGCGAAATTAATACGACTCACTATAGGGGAATTGTGAGCGGATAACAATTCCCCTCTAGAAATAATT
TTGTTTAACTTTAAGAAGGAGATATACAT
